Addgene plasmid #157165: pD649-HAsp-CD48-COMP5AP-AviTag-9xHis
Purpose: Mammalian expression of cell-surface protein extracellular domain fused to COMP5AP-AviTag-9xHis. Protein is secreted from cells.
Depositing lab: Chris Garcia. Depositing organization: Stanford University. Publication: A Human IgSF Cell-Surface Interactome Reveals a Complex Network of Protein-Protein Interactions. Wojtowicz WM, Vielmetter J, Fernandes RA, Siepe DH, Eastman CL, Chisholm GB, Cox S, Klock H, Anderson PW, Rue SM, Miller JJ, Glaser SM, Bragstad ML, Vance J, Lam AW, Lesley SA, Zinn K, Garcia KC. Cell. 2020 Aug 20;182(4):1027-1043.e17. doi: 10.1016/j.cell.2020.07.025. PubMed 32822567.
Backbone
  Vector backbone: pD649
  Backbone size w/o insert (bp): 7153
  Vector type: Mammalian Expression
Growth in bacteria
  Bacterial resistance: Ampicillin, 100 μg/mL
  Growth temperature: 37°C
  Growth strain: DH5alpha
  Copy number: High Copy
Gene/Insert
  Gene/Insert name: CD48
  Species: H. sapiens (human)
  Insert size (bp): 573
  Entrez Gene: CD48 (a.k.a. BCM1, BLAST, BLAST1, MEM-102, SLAMF2, hCD48, mCD48)
  Promoter: CMV/SP6
  Tag / fusion protein: COMP5AP-AviTag-9xHis (C terminal on backbone)
  Cloning method: Restriction Enzyme; 5′ cloning site GCGGCCGC (not destroyed); 3′ cloning site GGCGCGCC (not destroyed)
  Sequencing primers: 5′ ATTTAGGTGACACTATAG; 3′ CGTCGCACTCCATCACGGTG
Resource information
  A portion of this plasmid was derived from a plasmid made by: synthesis by ThermoFisher
Terms and licenses: Academic/Nonprofit Terms; Industry Terms: Not Available to Industry
Depositor comments: Some plasmids in this collection may have an IS4-like element ISVsa5 family transposase upstream of the CMV promoter.
How to cite: pD649-HAsp-CD48-COMP5AP-AviTag-9xHis was a gift from Chris Garcia (Addgene plasmid # 157165 ; http://n2t.net/addgene:157165 ; RRID:Addgene_157165)
