[The description below was written by a language model from this plasmid's Addgene catalogue record and pLannotate feature annotations shown in this document.]
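Description:
pD649-HAsp-CD48-COMP5AP-AviTag-9xHis is a mammalian expression plasmid built on the pD649 backbone. It produces the extracellular domain of human CD48 (SLAMF2), an immunoglobulin-superfamily cell-surface protein and CD2 ligand, as a secreted fusion protein. It is propagated in E. coli at high copy from a ColE1/pUC-type origin under ampicillin selection (AmpR). The short KanR, lacZα, rrnB terminator and f1 ori matches in the annotation are only fragments and appear to be backbone remnants. A second cassette places a puromycin N-acetyltransferase gene under combined SV40 early and bacterial EM7 promoters, followed by an SV40 poly(A) signal, which could allow puromycin selection of transfected mammalian cells. The depositor notes that some plasmids in this collection may carry an IS4-like transposase insertion upstream of the CMV promoter; none is annotated here.

Expression is driven by the CMV enhancer/promoter, with a fragment of CMV intron A downstream. An SP6 promoter sits just before the coding region and also serves as a sequencing primer site. The open reading frame begins with a signal peptide, "HAsp" in the name, which the annotation tool matched partially to a mouse IgH signal sequence. The 573 bp CD48 ectodomain follows, cloned between retained NotI and AscI sites. Downstream, backbone-encoded modules are fused at the C terminus: the coiled-coil region of rat cartilage oligomeric matrix protein (COMP), which typically pentamerises the fusion to raise binding avidity; human placental alkaline phosphatase as an enzymatic reporter; an AviTag for site-specific biotinylation; and a polyhistidine tag (9xHis by name, annotated as 8xHis) for purification. A bGH poly(A) signal ends the transcript. The associated publication title indicates that the construct belongs to a collection used to map protein–protein interactions among human IgSF cell-surface proteins.
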