Features (pLannotate 1.2.2; 24 found; start..end, strand, type, name):
    119..143     -  CDS            KanR (fragment): aminoglycoside phosphotransferase; aph(3')-Ia; confers resistance to kanamycin
    254..842     +  rep_origin     ori: high-copy-number ColE1/pMB1/pBR322/pUC origin of replication
   1067..1084    +  terminator     rrnB T2 terminator (fragment): transcription terminator T2 from the E. coli rrnB gene
   1109..1128    -  CDS            lacZα (fragment): LacZα fragment of β-galactosidase; lacZ fragment
   1584..1600    +  protein_bind   lac operator: The lac repressor binds to the lac operator to inhibit transcription in E. coli. This inhibition can be relieved by adding lactose or isopropyl-β-D-thiogalactopyranoside (IPTG). lac repressor encoded by lacI
   1843..2146    +  enhancer       CMV enhancer: human cytomegalovirus immediate early enhancer
   2147..2350    +  promoter       CMV promoter: human cytomegalovirus (CMV) immediate early promoter
   2486..2529    +  intron         CMV intron (fragment): modified intron A from human cytomegalovirus
   2581..2599    +  promoter       SP6 promoter: promoter for bacteriophage SP6 RNA polymerase
   2603..2640    +  CDS            IgH signal sequence (fragment): signal sequence from the mouse immunoglobulin heavy chain variable region
   2749..3321    +  CDS            CD48 (fragment): CD48_HUMAN - Also known as BCM1, BLAST1. Experimental evidence at protein level: Swiss-Prot protein existence level 1. Ligand for CD2. Might facilitate interaction between activated lymphocytes. Probably involved in regulating T-cell activation. From Homo sapiens (Human).
   3418..3597    +  CDS            Comp (fragment): COMP_RAT - Experimental evidence at protein level: Swiss-Prot protein existence level 1. May play a role in the structural integrity of cartilage via its interaction with other extracellular matrix proteins such as the collagens and fibronectin. Can mediate the interaction of chondrocytes with the cartilage extracellular matrix through interaction with cell surface integrin receptors. Could play a role in the pathogenesis of osteoarthritis. Potent suppressor of apoptosis in both primary chondrocytes and transformed cells. Suppresses apoptosis by blocking the activation of caspase-3 and by indu
   3585..5037    +  CDS            SEAP (fragment): secreted alkaline phosphatase from human placenta The natural enzyme has a C-terminal transmembrane sequence that is replaced by a GPI anchor.
   5062..5103    +  CDS            AviTag™ (fragment): peptide tag that allows for enzymatic biotinylation
   5107..5130    +  CDS            8xHis: 8xHis affinity tag
   5276..5387    +  polyA_signal   bGH poly(A) signal: bovine growth hormone polyadenylation signal
   5388..5496    +  rep_origin     f1 ori (fragment): f1 bacteriophage origin of replication; arrow indicates direction of (+) strand synthesis
   5510..5839    +  promoter       SV40 promoter: SV40 enhancer and early promoter
   5887..5934    +  promoter       EM7 promoter: synthetic bacterial promoter&nbsp
   5953..6552    +  CDS            PuroR (fragment): puromycin N-acetyltransferase; pac from Streptomyces; confers resistance to puromycin
   6562..6687    +  CDS            ble (fragment): BLE_KLEPN - Experimental evidence at protein level: Swiss-Prot protein existence level 1. Binding protein with a strong affinity to the bleomycin family of antibiotics. Binds to CL990; an antimitotic-antibiotic compound. From Klebsiella pneumoniae.
   6682..6803    +  polyA_signal   SV40 poly(A) signal: SV40 polyadenylation signal
   6856..7716    -  CDS            AmpR: β-lactamase; bla; confers resistance to ampicillin, carbenicillin, and related antibiotics
   7719..89      -  promoter       AmpR promoter (fragment) (across the origin): bla
>Addgene plasmid #157165 | pD649-HAsp-CD48-COMP5AP-AviTag-9xHis | depositor full sequence | sequence record 303439 | Full Sequence
TTTCAATATTATTGAAGCATTTATCAGGGTTATTGTCTCATGAGCGGATACATATTTGAATGTATTTAGA
AAAATAAACAAATAGGGGTCAGTGTTACAACCAATTAACCAATTCTGAACATTATCGCGAGCCCATTTAT
ACCTGAATATGGCTCATAACACCCCTTGCTCATGACCAAAATCCCTTAACGTGAGTTACGCGCGCGTCGT
TCCACTGAGCGTCAGACCCCGTAGAAAAGATCAAAGGATCTTCTTGAGATCCTTTTTTTCTGCGCGTAAT
CTGCTGCTTGCAAACAAAAAAACCACCGCTACCAGCGGTGGTTTGTTTGCCGGATCAAGAGCTACCAACT
CTTTTTCCGAAGGTAACTGGCTTCAGCAGAGCGCAGATACCAAATACTGTTCTTCTAGTGTAGCCGTAGT
TAGCCCACCACTTCAAGAACTCTGTAGCACCGCCTACATACCTCGCTCTGCTAATCCTGTTACCAGTGGC
TGCTGCCAGTGGCGATAAGTCGTGTCTTACCGGGTTGGACTCAAGACGATAGTTACCGGATAAGGCGCAG
CGGTCGGGCTGAACGGGGGGTTCGTGCACACAGCCCAGCTTGGAGCGAACGACCTACACCGAACTGAGAT
ACCTACAGCGTGAGCTATGAGAAAGCGCCACGCTTCCCGAAGGGAGAAAGGCGGACAGGTATCCGGTAAG
CGGCAGGGTCGGAACAGGAGAGCGCACGAGGGAGCTTCCAGGGGGAAACGCCTGGTATCTTTATAGTCCT
GTCGGGTTTCGCCACCTCTGACTTGAGCGTCGATTTTTGTGATGCTCGTCAGGGGGGCGGAGCCTATGGA
AAAACGCCAGCAACGCGGCCTTTTTACGGTTCCTGGCCTTTTGCTGGCCTTTTGCTCACATGTTCTTTCC
TGCGTTATCCCCTGATTCTGTGGATAACCGTATTACCGCCTTTGAGTGAGCTGATACCGCTCGCCGCAGC
CGAACGACCGAGCGCAGCGAGTCAGTGAGCGAGGAAGCGGAAGGCGAGAGTAGGGAACTGCCAGGCATCA
AACTAAGCAGAAGGCCCCTGACGGATGGCCTTTTTGCGTTTCTACAAACTCTTTCTGTGTTGTAAAACGA
CGGCCAGTCTTAAGCTCGGGCCCCCTGGGCGGTTCTGATAACGAGTAATCGTTAATCCGCAAATAACGTA
AAAACCCGCTTCGGCGGGTTTTTTTATGGGGGGAGTTTAGGGAAAGAGCATTTGTCAGAATATTTAAGGG
CGCCTGTCACTTTGCTTGATATATGAGAATTATTTAACCTTATAAATGAGAAAAAAGCAACGCACTTTAA
ATAAGATACGTTGCTTTTTCGATTGATGAACACCTATAATTAAACTATTCATCTATTATTTATGATTTTT
TGTATATACAATATTTCTAGTTTGTTAAAGAGAATTAAGAAAATAAATCTCGAAAATAATAAAGGGAAAA
TCAGTTTTTGATATCAAAATTATACATGTCAACGATAATACAAAATATAATACAAACTATAAGATGTTAT
CAGTATTTATTATCATTTAGAATAAATTTTGTGTCGCCCTTAATTGTGAGCGGATAACAATTACGAGCTT
CATGCACAGTGGCGTTGACTCAATATTGGCCATTAGCCATATTATTCATTGGTTATATAGCATAAATCAA
TATTGGCTATTGGCCATTGCATACGTTGTATCTATATCATAATATGTACATTTATATTGGCTCATGTCCA
ATATGACCGCCATGTTGGCATTGATTATTGACTAGTTATTAATAGTAATCAATTACGGGGTCATTAGTTC
ATAGCCCATATATGGAGTTCCGCGTTACATAACTTACGGTAAATGGCCCGCCTGGCTGACCGCCCAACGA
CCCCCGCCCATTGACGTCAATAATGACGTATGTTCCCATAGTAACGCCAATAGGGACTTTCCATTGACGT
CAATGGGTGGAGTATTTACGGTAAACTGCCCACTTGGCAGTACATCAAGTGTATCATATGCCAAGTACGC
CCCCTATTGACGTCAATGACGGTAAATGGCCCGCCTGGCATTATGCCCAGTACATGACCTTATGGGACTT
TCCTACTTGGCAGTACATCTACGTATTAGTCATCGCTATTACCATGGTGATGCGGTTTTGGCAGTACATC
AATGGGCGTGGATAGCGGTTTGACTCACGGGGATTTCCAAGTCTCCACCCCATTGACGTCAATGGGAGTT
TGTTTTGGCACCAAAATCAACGGGACTTTCCAAAATGTCGTAACAACTCCGCCCCATTGACGCAAATGGG
CGGTAGGCGTGTACGGTGGGAGGTCTATATAAGCAGAGCTCGTTTAGTGAACCGTCAGATCGCCTGGAGA
CGCCATCCACGCTGTTTTGACCTCCATAGAAGACACCGGGACCGATCCAGCCTCCGCGGCCGGGAACGGT
GCATTGGAACGCGGATTCCCCGTGCCAAGAGTGACGTAAGTACCGCCTATAGAGTCTATAGGCCCACCCC
CTTGGCTTCGTTAGAACGCGGCTACAATTAATACATAACCTTATGTATCATACACATACGATTTAGGTGA
CACTATAGAATAACATCCACTTTGCCTTTCTCTCCACAGGTGTCCACTCCCAGGTCCAACTGCACCTCGG
TTCTATCGAAAACGCGCCTGCTAGCGCCACCATGAAGACCATCATTGCCCTGAGCTACATCTTCTGCCTG
GTGTTCGCTGCGGCCGCCCAAGGACATCTGGTGCATATGACAGTGGTGTCCGGCAGCAACGTGACCCTGA
ACATCTCTGAGAGCCTGCCTGAGAACTACAAGCAGCTGACCTGGTTCTACACCTTCGACCAGAAAATCGT
GGAATGGGACAGCCGGAAGTCCAAGTACTTCGAGAGCAAGTTCAAGGGCAGAGTGCGGCTCGATCCTCAG
TCTGGCGCCCTGTATATCAGCAAGGTGCAGAAAGAGGACAACAGCACCTACATCATGCGGGTGCTGAAGA
AAACCGGCAACGAGCAAGAGTGGAAGATCAAGCTCCAGGTGCTGGACCCTGTGCCTAAGCCTGTGATCAA
GATCGAGAAGATTGAGGACATGGACGACAACTGCTACCTGAAGCTGAGCTGCGTGATCCCTGGCGAGAGC
GTGAACTACACTTGGTACGGCGACAAGCGGCCCTTTCCAAAAGAACTGCAGAACAGCGTGCTGGAAACCA
CACTGATGCCCCACAACTACAGCCGGTGCTACACATGCCAGGTGTCCAACAGCGTGTCCAGCAAGAATGG
CACCGTGTGTCTGAGCCCTCCATGCACACTTGGCGCGCCGGAAGATCAAGTTGATCCAAGATTGATTGAT
GGCAAGGGCGGATCTCTGGAGGTGCTGTTCCAGGGACCAGGCGGAAGCGGCAATCCCGGCGGCGATCTGG
CCCCCCAGATGCTGCGCGAGCTGCAGGAGACCAATGCCGCCCTGCAGGACGTGCGCGAGCTGCTGCGCCA
CCGCGTGAAGGAGATCACCTTCCTGAAGAACACCGTGATGGAGTGCGACGCCTGCGGTATGCAGCCCTCT
AGAGGCTCCGGCTCCATCATCCCAGTTGAGGAGGAGAACCCGGACTTCTGGAACCGCGAGGCAGCCGAGG
CCCTGGGTGCCGCCAAGAAGCTGCAGCCTGCACAGACAGCCGCCAAGAACCTCATCATCTTCCTGGGCGA
TGGGATGGGGGTGTCTACGGTGACAGCTGCCAGGATCCTAAAAGGGCAGAAGAAGGACAAACTGGGGCCT
GAGATACCCCTGGCCATGGACCGCTTCCCATATGTGGCTCTGTCCAAGACATACAATGTAGACAAACATG
TGCCAGACAGTGGAGCCACAGCCACGGCCTACCTGTGCGGGGTCAAGGGCAACTTCCAGACCATTGGCTT
GAGTGCAGCCGCCCGCTTTAACCAGTGCAACACGACACGCGGCAACGAGGTCATCTCCGTGATGAATCGG
GCCAAGAAAGCAGGGAAGTCAGTGGGAGTGGTAACCACCACACGAGTGCAGCACGCCTCGCCAGCCGGCA
CCTACGCCCACACGGTGAACCGCAACTGGTACTCGGACGCCGACGTGCCTGCCTCGGCCCGCCAGGAGGG
GTGCCAGGACATCGCTACGCAGCTCATCTCCAACATGGACATTGACGTGATCCTAGGTGGAGGCCGAAAG
TACATGTTTCGCATGGGAACCCCAGACCCTGAGTACCCAGATGACTACAGCCAAGGTGGGACCAGGCTGG
ACGGGAAGAATCTGGTGCAGGAATGGCTGGCGAAGCGCCAGGGTGCCCGGTATGTGTGGAACCGCACTGA
GCTCATGCAGGCTTCCCTGGACCCGTCTGTGACCCATCTCATGGGTCTCTTTGAGCCTGGAGACATGAAA
TACGAGATCCACCGAGACTCCACACTGGACCCCTCCCTGATGGAGATGACAGAGGCTGCCCTGCGCCTGC
TGAGCAGGAACCCCCGCGGCTTCTTCCTCTTCGTGGAGGGTGGTCGCATCGACCATGGTCATCATGAAAG
CAGGGCTTACCGGGCACTGACTGAGACGATCATGTTCGACGACGCCATTGAGAGGGCGGGCCAGCTCACC
AGCGAGGAGGACACGCTGAGCCTCGTCACTGCCGACCACTCCCACGTCTTCTCCTTCGGAGGCTACCCCC
TGCGAGGGAGCTCCATCTTCGGGCTGGCCCCTGGCAAGGCCCGGGACAGGAAGGCCTACACGGTCCTCCT
ATACGGAAACGGTCCAGGCTATGTGCTCAAGGACGGCGCCCGGCCGGATGTTACCGAGAGCGAGAGCGGG
AGCCCCGAGTATCGGCAGCAGTCAGCAGTGCCCCTGGACGAAGAGACCCACGCAGGCGAGGACGTGGCGG
TGTTCGCGCGCGGCCCGCAGGCGCACCTGGTTCACGGCGTGCAGGAGCAGACCTTCATAGCGCACGTCAT
GGCCTTCGCCGCCTGCCTGGAGCCCTACACCGCCTGCGACCTGGCGCCCCCCGCCGGCACCACCGACGCC
GCGCACCCGGGTGGCGGAGGACTGAACGACATCTTCGAGGCTCAGAAAATCGAATGGCACGAACATCACC
ATCACCATCACCATCACCATTAAGGCCGGCCTGTAGTCACTGGCACAACGCGTTACCCGGTAAGCCAATC
GGGTATACACGGTCGTCATACTGCAGACAGGGTTCTTCTACTTTGCAAGATAGTCTTGAGTAGTAAAATA
AATAGATAGAGAAAATCAGCCTCGACTGTGCCTTCTAGTTGCCAGCCATCTGTTGTTTGCCCCTCCCCCG
TGCCTTCCTTGACCCTGGAAGGTGCCACTCCCACTGTCCTTTCCTAATAAAATGAGGAAATTGCATCACA
ACACTCAACCCTATCTCGGTCTATTCTTTTGATTTATAAGGGATTTTGCCGATTTCGGCCTATTGGTTAA
AAAATGAGCTGATTTAACAAAAATTTAACGCGAATTAATTCTGTGGAATGTGTGTCAGTTAGGGTGTGGA
AAGTCCCCAGGCTCCCCAGCAGGCAGAAGTATGCAAAGCATGCATCTCAATTAGTCAGCAACCAGGTGTG
GAAAGTCCCCAGGCTCCCCAGCAGGCAGAAGTATGCAAAGCATGCATCTCAATTAGTCAGCAACCATAGT
CCCGCCCCTAACTCCGCCCATCCCGCCCCTAACTCCGCCCAGTTCCGCCCATTCTCCGCCCCATGGCTGA
CTAATTTTTTTTATTTATGCAGAGGCCGAGGCCGCCTCTGCCTCTGAGCTATTCCAGAAGTAGTGAGGAG
GCTTTTTTGGAGGCCTAGGCTTTTGCAAAAAGCTCCCGGGAGCTTGTATATCCATTTTCGGATCTGATCA
GCACGTGTTGACAATTAATCATCGGCATAGTATATCGGCATAGTATAATACGACAAGGTGAGGAACTAAA
CCATGACCGAGTACAAGCCCACGGTGCGCCTCGCCACCCGCGACGACGTCCCCAGGGCCGTACGCACCCT
CGCCGCCGCGTTCGCCGACTACCCCGCCACGCGCCACACCGTCGATCCGGACCGCCACATCGAGCGGGTC
ACCGAGCTGCAAGAACTCTTCCTCACGCGCGTCGGGCTCGACATCGGCAAGGTGTGGGTCGCGGACGACG
GCGCCGCGGTGGCGGTCTGGACCACGCCGGAGAGCGTCGAAGCGGGGGCGGTGTTCGCCGAGATCGGCCC
GCGCATGGCCGAGTTGAGCGGTTCCCGGCTGGCCGCGCAGCAACAGATGGAAGGCCTCCTGGCGCCGCAC
CGGCCCAAGGAGCCCGCGTGGTTCCTGGCCACCGTCGGCGTCTCGCCCGACCACCAGGGCAAGGGTCTGG
GCAGCGCCGTCGTGCTCCCCGGAGTGGAGGCGGCCGAGCGCGCCGGGGTGCCCGCCTTCCTGGAGACATC
CGCGCCCCGCAACCTCCCCTTCTACGAGCGGCTCGGCTTCACCGTCACCGCCGACGTCGAGGTGCCCGAA
GGACCGCGCACCTGGTGCATGACCCGCAAGCCCGGTGCCTGACACGTGCTACGAGATTTCGATTCCACCG
CCGCCTTCTATGAAAGGTTGGGCTTCGGAATCGTTTTCCGGGACGCCGGCTGGATGATCCTCCAGCGCGG
GGATCTCATGCTGGAGTTCTTCGCCCACCCCAACTTGTTTATTGCAGCTTATAATGGTTACAAATAAAGC
AATAGCATCACAAATTTCACAAATAAAGCATTTTTTTCACTGCATTCTAGTTGTGGTTTGTCCAAACTCA
TCAATGTATCTTATCATGTCTGTATACCGTCGACCTCTAGCTAGAGCTTGGCGTAATCATGGTCATTACC
AATGCTTAATCAGTGAGGCACCTATCTCAGCGATCTGTCTATTTCGTTCATCCATAGTTGCCTGACTCCC
CGTCGTGTAGATAACTACGATACGGGAGGGCTTACCATCTGGCCCCAGCGCTGCGATGATACCGCGAGAA
CCACGCTCACCGGCTCCGGATTTATCAGCAATAAACCAGCCAGCCGGAAGGGCCGAGCGCAGAAGTGGTC
CTGCAACTTTATCCGCCTCCATCCAGTCTATTAATTGTTGCCGGGAAGCTAGAGTAAGTAGTTCGCCAGT
TAATAGTTTGCGCAACGTTGTTGCCATCGCTACAGGCATCGTGGTGTCACGCTCGTCGTTTGGTATGGCT
TCATTCAGCTCCGGTTCCCAACGATCAAGGCGAGTTACATGATCCCCCATGTTGTGCAAAAAAGCGGTTA
GCTCCTTCGGTCCTCCGATCGTTGTCAGAAGTAAGTTGGCCGCAGTGTTATCACTCATGGTTATGGCAGC
ACTGCATAATTCTCTTACTGTCATGCCATCCGTAAGATGCTTTTCTGTGACTGGTGAGTACTCAACCAAG
TCATTCTGAGAATAGTGTATGCGGCGACCGAGTTGCTCTTGCCCGGCGTCAATACGGGATAATACCGCGC
CACATAGCAGAACTTTAAAAGTGCTCATCATTGGAAAACGTTCTTCGGGGCGAAAACTCTCAAGGATCTT
ACCGCTGTTGAGATCCAGTTCGATGTAACCCACTCGTGCACCCAACTGATCTTCAGCATCTTTTACTTTC
ACCAGCGTTTCTGGGTGAGCAAAAACAGGAAGGCAAAATGCCGCAAAAAAGGGAATAAGGGCGACACGGA
AATGTTGAATACTCATATTCTTCCTT
