>Addgene plasmid #157165 | pD649-HAsp-CD48-COMP5AP-AviTag-9xHis | depositor partial sequence | sequence record 303440 | insert (extracellular domain)
CAAGGACATCTGGTGCATATGACAGTGGTGTCCGGCAGCAACGTGACCCTGAACATCTCTGAGAGCCTGC
CTGAGAACTACAAGCAGCTGACCTGGTTCTACACCTTCGACCAGAAAATCGTGGAATGGGACAGCCGGAA
GTCCAAGTACTTCGAGAGCAAGTTCAAGGGCAGAGTGCGGCTCGATCCTCAGTCTGGCGCCCTGTATATC
AGCAAGGTGCAGAAAGAGGACAACAGCACCTACATCATGCGGGTGCTGAAGAAAACCGGCAACGAGCAAG
AGTGGAAGATCAAGCTCCAGGTGCTGGACCCTGTGCCTAAGCCTGTGATCAAGATCGAGAAGATTGAGGA
CATGGACGACAACTGCTACCTGAAGCTGAGCTGCGTGATCCCTGGCGAGAGCGTGAACTACACTTGGTAC
GGCGACAAGCGGCCCTTTCCAAAAGAACTGCAGAACAGCGTGCTGGAAACCACACTGATGCCCCACAACT
ACAGCCGGTGCTACACATGCCAGGTGTCCAACAGCGTGTCCAGCAAGAATGGCACCGTGTGTCTGAGCCC
TCCATGCACACTT
